Addgene plasmid #215492: pDB5225
Purpose: A pUra4 backbone integrating plasmid expressing Pil1-mCherry under the inducible promoter 41nmt1
Depositing lab: Li-Lin Du. Depositing organization: National Institute of Biological Sciences, Beijing. Publication: Pil1 Co-tethering Assay to Detect Protein-Protein Interactions in the Fission Yeast Schizosaccharomyces pombe. Pan ZQ, Yang YS, Du LL. Methods Mol Biol. 2025;2862:93-102. doi: 10.1007/978-1-0716-4168-2_7. PubMed 39527195.
Backbone
  Vector backbone: pUra4NotI
  Backbone size w/o insert (bp): 8495
  Total vector size (bp): 10262
  Vector type: Yeast Expression
  Selectable markers: NAT, URA4
Growth in bacteria
  Bacterial resistance: Ampicillin, 100 μg/mL
  Growth temperature: 37°C
  Growth strain: DH5alpha
  Copy number: Unknown
Gene/Insert
  Gene/Insert name: Pil1-mCherry
  Species: S. pombe (fission yeast)
  Insert size (bp): 1767
  Promoter: P41nmt1
  Cloning method: Unknown
  Sequencing primers: 5′ NA
Terms and licenses: Academic/Nonprofit Terms; Industry Terms: Not Available to Industry
How to cite: pDB5225 was a gift from Li-Lin Du (Addgene plasmid # 215492 ; http://n2t.net/addgene:215492 ; RRID:Addgene_215492)
