[The description below was written by a language model from this plasmid's Addgene catalogue record and pLannotate feature annotations shown in this document.]
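Description:
pDB5225 is a fission yeast integrating expression plasmid of about 10.3 kb, built on the pUra4NotI backbone and designed to express a Pil1-mCherry fusion in Schizosaccharomyces pombe. In E. coli it is maintained through a high-copy ColE1/pUC-type origin and selected with ampicillin via the β-lactamase gene. An f1 phage origin, lac promoter/operator and lacZα remnants, and flanking T7 and T3 promoters are carried over from the parental cloning vector. No yeast replication origin is annotated, consistent with its description as an integrating plasmid. The backbone carries the S. pombe ura4 gene (orotidine 5'-phosphate decarboxylase) together with adjacent genomic sequence that includes tam14. This region provides uracil prototrophy selection and presumably supplies the homology for integration, although the record does not spell out the integration site or how the plasmid is linearised. A second yeast marker, nourseothricin acetyltransferase driven by the Ashbya gossypii TEF promoter and terminator, allows drug selection of integrants.

The payload is the S. pombe pil1 coding sequence fused in frame at its C-terminus to the monomeric red fluorescent protein mCherry, followed by the S. cerevisiae ADH1 terminator. Expression is driven by the thiamine-repressible nmt1 promoter. The catalogue specifies the attenuated, medium-strength 41nmt1 variant, whereas the automated annotation labels the element as wild-type nmt1, probably because the variants differ only slightly in sequence. The associated publication describes a Pil1 co-tethering assay for detecting protein-protein interactions in fission yeast. That use suggests the fluorescent Pil1 fusion serves as a visible tethering scaffold or marker against which recruitment of other proteins can be scored by microscopy.
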