Features (pLannotate 1.2.2; 23 found; start..end, strand, type, name):
    137..186     +  misc_feature   bom (fragment): basis of mobility region from pBR322
    284..553     -  CDS            tam14: TAM14_SCHPO - Experimental evidence at transcript level: Swiss-Prot protein existence level 2. May interact with target proteins during translocation into the lumen of the endoplasmic reticulum. May protect unfolded target proteins against degradation and facilitate correct glycosylation (By similarity). From Schizosaccharomyces pombe (strain 972 / ATCC 24843) (Fission yeast).
   1650..2444    +  CDS            S. pombe ura4: orotidine 5'-phosphate decarboxylase, required for uracil biosynthesis; Schizosaccharomyces pombe ura4
   2887..2935    +  misc_feature   bom (fragment): basis of mobility region from pBR322
   2963..3391    -  rep_origin     f1 ori (sequence partly withheld): f1 bacteriophage origin of replication; arrow indicates direction of (+) strand synthesis
   3395..3550    -  CDS            lacZα (fragment): LacZα fragment of β-galactosidase; lacZ fragment
   3558..3576    +  promoter       T7 promoter: promoter for bacteriophage T7 RNA polymerase
   3610..4761    +  promoter       nmt1 promoter: wild-type nmt1 promoter from Schizosaccharomyces pombe, conferring strong thiamine-repressible expression
   4768..5820    +  CDS            pil1: PIL1_SCHPO - Experimental evidence at protein level: Swiss-Prot protein existence level 1. Negative regulator of cell wall integrity (CWI) in unstressed cells, probably by inhibiting protein kinase ksg1/ppk21 activity and regulating their downstream CWI pathways pck2-MAP kinase pathway and protein kinase gad8 pathway. Activity may be regulated by the transient increase of sphingolipid long chain bases (LCBs) during heat stress (By similarity). From Schizosaccharomyces pombe (strain 972 / ATCC 24843) (Fission yeast).
   5827..6534    +  CDS            mCherry: mCherry is a basic (constitutively fluorescent) red fluorescent protein published in 2004, derived from Discosoma sp.. It is reported to be a very rapidly-maturing monomer with low acid sensitivity.
   6562..6749    +  terminator     ADH1 terminator: S. cerevisiae ADH1; transcription terminator for the S. cerevisiae alcohol dehydrogenase 1 (ADH1) gene
   6818..7161    +  promoter       TEF promoter: Ashbya gossypii TEF promoter
   7168..7732    +  CDS            NrsR (fragment): nourseothricin acetyltransferase; Streptomyces noursei nat1; confers resistance to nourseothricin
   7740..7937    +  terminator     TEF terminator: Ashbya gossypii TEF terminator
   7999..8017    -  promoter       T3 promoter: promoter for bacteriophage T3 RNA polymerase
   8062..8078    -  protein_bind   lac operator: The lac repressor binds to the lac operator to inhibit transcription in E. coli. This inhibition can be relieved by adding lactose or isopropyl-β-D-thiogalactopyranoside (IPTG). lac repressor encoded by lacI
   8086..8116    -  promoter       lac promoter: promoter for the E. coli lac operon
   8131..8152    -  protein_bind   CAP binding site: CAP binding activates transcription in the presence of cAMP. E. coli catabolite activator protein
   8165..8257    -  CDS            lacI (fragment): lac repressor; lacI; The lac repressor binds to the lac operator to inhibit transcription in E. coli. This inhibition can be relieved by adding lactose or isopropyl-β-D-thiogalactopyranoside (IPTG).
   8440..9028    -  rep_origin     ori: high-copy-number ColE1/pMB1/pBR322/pUC origin of replication
   9199..10059   -  CDS            AmpR: β-lactamase; bla; confers resistance to ampicillin, carbenicillin, and related antibiotics
  10060..10164   -  promoter       AmpR promoter: bla
  10259..35      +  CDS            rop (fragment) (across the origin): Rop protein, which maintains plasmids at low copy number; rop
>Addgene plasmid #215492 | pDB5225 | addgene full sequence | sequence record 425215 | Addgene NGS Result
TCGCGCGTTTCGGTGATGACGGTGAAAACCTCTGACACATGCAGCTCCCGGAGACGGTCACAGCTTGTCT
GTAAGCGGATGCCGGGAGCAGACAAGCCCGTCAGGGCGCGTCAGCGGGTGTTGGCGGGTGTCGGGGCTGG
CTTAACTATGCGGCATCAGAGCAGATTGTACTGAGAGTGCACCATAACCGGGTATTAGTCAAAACTAGTA
TACTTTTTCTCGGAGTATAATACACAATATCGGTGCAAATAGGTTTTAAAATTGCTCCAATCACATGTTC
TTAAGAAAAAAACGTCAAAAGAAATCTAAGTATTCCCAAAATAATTCCTCCTGACATGAGAAGAATAAAA
AACACTAAGATGCATTGTCAGTATGAAACACAAGCCAAAGTTGCTAACAATAGGATCAATTCTTACTTAC
TGGCAATGTTACGAGGAATCTTGGTAGGAGGATGTTTGGCAACATAACGTTCTTTTGAATTTGTTTTTAC
ACGACGAGTAATGTTCTTCTGAAACTGTGTGTTTGCACGACGCTGAGAGGGAGTTTGAACCGTCTAAAAG
ACATAGTTAGGATCCATGATGCACAGATTTCTAAAGATAAAACTACTTACAGGCATGTTGGTTTATTAAA
AAAGAAAAACAGGAATGATAAGAGGGAAAGAATACGTGTACAGAGCAGCGGCCGCTGCTTACATAATGAG
TGAGTGTCATTATTGAGGAATGCCATGTCAGATTTGACACAACTCAGAACTTATTAACTTTTTATGATTG
GAACTTTTGTTTTGCCCAAGGAATTTTTAATGGAAGAAGTTGTTTTATAAATGATATTGAATTTATATCC
ACTCTTTTTAGCGCATTTGCATCTCTACTTTAGGTTCTTCTTTGACTAGATTCTAGGATGCGTATTGGAT
ATACTGGTCTTTGAATCATTGTCGAAAAAAAAATTCATGGTTGTACCCATGAGCAAACTGCTTTTGTGGT
TATCCATGTGCTTCTTTTGTTCAGCATCTATCTTCTTAATCGCATGGAAGATTTGATTTAAACCAAAAGA
AATATTGTTAAACTTTGACAGAAGCTTTAAATTTTGATTCCATACATTAAATGGATAAAACTCCTGAAGC
TTAGCTACAAATCCCACTGGCTATATGTATGCATTTGTGTTAAAAAAGTTTGTATAGATTATTTAATCTA
CTCAGCATTCTTTCTCTAAATAGGAATTTGTTACTTAATGGAGAAAAAAATGTTTCGATTTACCTAGTGT
ATTTGTTTGTATACTCACGTTTAATTTCAAACATCCATTCTATCTTGTGTAATTTTTGGCATGGTGAAAA
AGATAATCAGCCTTATAATCTTTACAAAAGTAAGAAATTCTGTAAATAAGCCTTAATGCCCTTGCTTTAA
ATTAAAATGGTTCTTTTTCATGATAATGTTTGCACTTTGTGAATATATTTTAGATAGTTCTGTGAGGTAT
AATTAAGATGTTTTAGAGACTTATACAATTTTGTCTTTATAAATTCTTAATTGATTTTACCATCCCAGTT
TAACTATGCTTCGTCGGCATCTCTGCACATGTCGTGTTTTCTTACCGTATTGTCCTACCAAGAACCTCTT
TTTTGCTTGGATCGAAATTAAAGGTTTAAAAGCAAAGTTATGGATGCTAGAGTATTTCAAAGCTATTCAG
CTAGAGCTGAGGGGATGAAAAATCCCATTGCCAAGGAATTGTTGGCTTTGATGGAAGAAAAGCAAAGCAA
CTTGTCAGTCGCGGTCGATTTGACGAAGAAATCCGAAATCTTAGAATTGGTAGATAAAATTGGACCCTAT
GTCTGTGTTATCAAGACACATATTGACGTTGTCGAGGATTTCGACCAGGATATGGTAGAAAAACTGGTGG
CCTTAGGTAAAAAGCATCGTTTTCTTATCTTTGAGGATCGCAAATTCGCAGACATTGGAAATACCGTCAA
GCTACAATATGCATCTGGTGTGTACAAAATTGCTTCTTGGGCTCATATCACAAATTGCCATACAGTGCCA
GGCGAGGGTATTATACAAGGCCTCAAAGAAGTTGGTTTACCTTTGGGACGTGGTCTCTTGCTTTTGGCTG
AAATGTCTTCCAAAGGCTCTTTGGCTACTGGTTCCTACACAGAGAAAACCTTAGAATGGTTTGAGAAGCA
TACCGATTTTTGCTTTGGCTTTATAGCTGGTCGTCGATTTCCTAACCTTCAAAGCGACTACATAACTATG
TCCCCTGGTATCGGCTTGGATGTTAAAGGAGACGGGCTGGGACAGCAATATCGTACTCCTGAAGAAGTGA
TTGTAAACTGCGGTAGCGATATCATCATTGTTGGTCGTGGAGTTTATGGAGCTGGTCGTAATCCTGTTGT
CGAAGCCAAGAGATATAGAGAAGCTGGTTGGAAGGCATATCAGCAAAGACTTTCTCAGCATTAAAAAAAG
ACTAATGTAAAATTTTTTTGGTTGGTTATTGAAAAAGTCGATGCCTTGTTTGCGTTTGTTTTCCTAGGCG
TTTTATGTCAGAAGGCATTTAGAATTAGTATACAAGTACTCTTTGGTAAAATTTTATGTAGCGACTAAAA
TATTAACTATTATAGATAAACACCTTGGGAATAAAAAGTAATTTGCTATAGTAATTTATTAAACATGCTC
CTACAACATTACCACAATCTTTTCTCTTGGATTGACATTGAATAAGAAAAGAGTGAATTTTTTTAGACTT
GTAATGATAACTATGTACAAAGCCAATGAAAGATGTATGTAGATGAATGTAAAATACCATGTAGACAAAC
AAGATAAAACTTGGTTATAAACATTGGTGTTGGAACAGAATAAATTAGATGTCAAAAAGTTTCGTCAATA
TCACAAGCTTGCTAGGGCGGTGTGAAATACCGCACAGATGCGTAAGGAGAAAATACCGCATCAGGAAATT
GTAAGCGTTAATATTTTGTTAAAATTCGCGTTAAATTTTTGTTAAATCAGCTCATTTTTTAACCAATAGG
CCGAAATCGGCAAAATCCCTTATAAATCAAAAGAATAGACCGAGATAGGGT
[37 nt withheld, positions 3062-3098]
AAAGAACGTGGACTCCAACGTCAAAGG
[49 nt withheld, positions 3126-3174]
T
[91 nt withheld, positions 3176-3266]
G
[124 nt withheld, positions 3268-3391]
CCATTCGCCATTCAGGCTGCGCAACTGTTGGGAAGGGCGATCGGTGCGGGCCTCTTCGCTATTACGCCAG
CTGGCGAAAGGGGGATGTGCTGCAAGGCGATTAAGTTGGGTAACGCCAGGGTTTTCCCAGTCACGACGTT
GTAAAACGACGGCCAGTGAGCGCGCGTAATACGACTCACTATAGGGCGAATTGGGTACCGGGCCCGATCA
GAAAATTATCGCCATAAAAGACAGAATAAGTCATCAGCGGTTGTTTCATTTCCTATATTTTTTTTTTATT
TTTTTATTTTTTAATAAGGGAAAATTTAACGTCTAAGGATACAGAAGATTGTTAGCACATTAAAGTAATA
AAGGCTTAAGTAGTAAGTGCCTTAGCATGTTATTGTATTTCAAAGGACATAATCTAAAATAATAACAATA
TCATTTCTCACAAGTTATTCAATTTTCTTTTTTTTTTCTAATAATATCAAGAATGTATTATTTGTTTGAC
ATAAGTCAACTAATTTATTTAATATGCTGGATTAATCTTGCAGACATGTAAATTAACAAGTTTTAGTCAA
ATAACGTTGAAGTTTCAATGAACTCAAATAATTTCTCTTTTTTTTTATATAACCATAATCTGATTTATAT
TTTCCGCAGGGATCAACTGAAGTTATGACATTTGGATTGGATCACTTATAACCTTGGTCGCCAAATAATA
CAAAAATCAGCGTTATAAAACAAAGAAGGTTTTTGTTAAGAAATTAATCCTCTTTCTTGATAAGAAAGTT
GAACCGAAATTGCAGATACTGATATATGAAAATAATACCCACAATTTTGGGAATAGCGCAAGCCTCAATT
TAAACAATAGGTGAGGACACATGATAATGACCTCAATGATTGTTAGAAGAAAAGAGCCTCATTACAAAAT
CGAAAAATGAATGGTTGGGTACAAGTTTCCAAAACATGGTAAAGTGGACTTTGCGTATGAGACGTAAATA
GAAAAAAACACTTGTTATATGTTTTCTAGAATTATTGTTGTCTCTTTATGGTTGGATGATGCAAAATAGT
AATTTCGGTTAGTTGCTGTAAAACACCACGAGACAAATAGATATGGATATTTATTAAATCAGGAAAAACG
TAACTCTCGGCTACTGGATGGTTCAGTCACCCAACGATTACTGGGGAGAGAAAACAGGGCAAAAGCAAAG
CTTAAAGGAATCCGATTGTCATTCGGCAATGTGCAGCGAAACTAAAAACCGGATAATGGACCTGTTAATC
GAAACATTGAAGATAAAGGAAGAGGAATCCTGGCATATCATCAATTGAATAAGTTGAATTAATTATTTCA
ATCTCATTCTCACTTTCTGACTTATAGTCGCTTTGTTAAAGCTAGCATGATGAACCGTGCGTACTCTTTA
AGAAACAGCCGTGCCCCTACGGCCTCACAATTGTTAAACCCCCCTCCTCCCTCCTCTTCCACTCGTAGTG
GTCGTTTGTTTGCCCCCTTGAGTCATACCATGCGTATCAACCACGCTGCCACCTTCACCCCTGACTTGGC
TAAGCGTTTGGCTGTCTTGGTCAAGATGGAAAAGAACGTGATGCGCAGTATGGAGGTCACCATCCGTGGC
CGTCGTGATTGTGCTCGCCAACTTTCCTACTGGGGTGAGGACTGCGATGACGATATCAGCGACGTCACCG
ACAAATTGGGTGTCTTGTTTTACGAGATGGCCGAGTTGGAGAACTACTTGATCGATCGTTATGACCAATA
CCGTATGACGTTGAAGTCCATCCGTAACATCGAGTCCTCTGTCCAACCCTCTCGTGAGAAGAAGCAAAAG
CTCTTGGATCAAATCTATGCTCTTAAGCATAAGGATCCTGAATCCCCTCGCTTGGTCACCATGGAGCAAG
AGCTTGTTCGTGAGGAGGCTGCCTGTTTGGTTGCCGAGGCTCAACTTTCCAACACCACCCGTGAAAAGTT
CAAGCAAGCCATGACCTTCAACTTGGATGCCCTCCACGAGCATGCCGAGAAGCTCAACCTCATTGCCACC
TATGGCAGACATTTGTTGAACTTGATTGACGACACCCCCGTCACTCCCGGTGAGGCTCGTCCTGCCTACG
ATGGTTATGAGACTTCCCGCCAAATCGTCATGGATGCTGAGCACGCCTTGAGCTCTTGGGTTCCCAGCCA
ACCCGCCGTCAACTTTGTCAAGCCTCAAATCGAGGATGATGCCCAAAGTGACGCTCGTTCCTGGAACGAG
TATGAGGCTCAAGGTGAGCCCGTCCCCGTTGAGCAAGTCACCCACTTACAAGACGACGTTCAATCCGACA
CTAGCGAGATCATTGAGAACGAGCCTGGCATGCACCCTCATGTCCATGCTGAGCGTATGTCTCGCATTGC
TTCTGAGTCTAGCGATGCCGTTCCTCAGCAAACCGCCGTCCAGGTTGCTGCTAGCATGGTGAGCAAGGGC
GAGGAGGATAACATGGCCATCATCAAGGAGTTCATGCGCTTCAAGGTGCACATGGAGGGCTCCGTGAACG
GCCACGAGTTCGAGATCGAGGGCGAGGGCGAGGGCCGCCCCTACGAGGGCACCCAGACCGCCAAGCTGAA
GGTGACCAAGGGTGGCCCCCTGCCCTTCGCCTGGGACATCCTGTCCCCTCAGTTCATGTACGGCTCCAAG
GCCTACGTGAAGCACCCCGCCGACATCCCCGACTACTTGAAGCTGTCCTTCCCCGAGGGCTTCAAGTGGG
AGCGCGTGATGAACTTCGAGGACGGCGGCGTGGTGACCGTGACCCAGGACTCCTCCCTGCAGGACGGCGA
GTTCATCTACAAGGTGAAGCTGCGCGGCACCAACTTCCCCTCCGACGGCCCCGTAATGCAGAAGAAGACC
ATGGGCTGGGAGGCCTCCTCCGAGCGGATGTACCCCGAGGACGGCGCCCTGAAGGGCGAGATCAAGCAGA
GGCTGAAGCTGAAGGACGGCGGCCACTACGACGCTGAGGTCAAGACCACCTACAAGGCCAAGAAGCCCGT
GCAGCTGCCCGGCGCCTACAACGTCAACATCAAGTTGGACATCACCTCCCACAACGAGGACTACACCATC
GTGGAACAGTACGAACGCGCCGAGGGCCGCCACTCCACCGGCGGCATGGACGAGCTGTACAAGAGATCTT
AACGCGCCACTTCTAAATAAGCGAATTTCTTATGATTTATGATTTTTATTATTAAATAAGTTATAAAAAA
AATAAGTGTATACAAATTTTAAAGTGACTCTTAGGTTTTAAAACGAAAATTCTTATTCTTGAGTAACTCT
TTCCTGTAGGTCAGGTTGCTTTCTCAGGTATAGTATGAGGTCGCTCTTATTGACCACACCTCTACCGGCA
GATCCGCTAGGGATAACAGGGTAATATGTTTAGCTTGCCTCGTCCCCGCCGGGTCACCCGGCCAGCGACA
TGGAGGCCCAGAATACCCTCCTTGACAGTCTTGACGTGCGCAGCTCAGGGGCATGATGTGACTGTCGCCC
GTACATTTAGCCCATACATCCCCATGTATAATCATTTGCATCCATACATTTTGATGGCCGCACGGCGCGA
AGCAAAAATTACGGCTCCTCGCTGCAGACCTGCGAGCAGGGAAACGCTCCCCTCACAGACGCGTTGAATT
GTCCCCACGCCGCGCCCCTGTAGAGAAATATAAAAGGTTAGGATTTGCCACTGAGGTTCTTCTTTCATAT
ACTTCCTTTTTAAATCTTGCTAGGATACAGTTCTCACATCACATCCGAACATAAACAACCATGGGTACCA
CTCTTGACGACACGGCTTACCGGTACCGCACCAGTGTCCCGGGGGACGCCGAGGCCATCGAGGCACTGGA
TGGGTCCTTCACCACCGACACCGTCTTCCGCGTCACCGCCACCGGGGACGGCTTCACCCTGCGGGAGGTG
CCGGTGGACCCGCCCCTGACCAAGGTGTTCCCCGACGACGAATCGGACGACGAATCGGACGACGGGGAGG
ACGGCGACCCGGACTCTCGGACGTTCGTCGCGTACGGGGACGACGGCGACCTGGCGGGCTTCGTGGTCGT
CTCGTACTCCGGCTGGAACCGCCGGCTGACCGTCGAGGACATCGAGGTCGCCCCGGAGCACCGGGGGCAC
GGGGTCGGGCGCGCGTTGATGGGGCTCGCGACGGAGTTCGCCCGCGAGCGGGGTGCCGGGCACCTCTGGC
TGGAGGTCACCAACGTCAACGCACCGGCGATCCACGCGTACCGGCGGATGGGGTTCACCCTCTGCGGCCT
GGACACCGCCCTGTACGACGGCACCGCCTCGGACGGCGAGCAGGCGCTCTACATGAGCATGCCCTGCCCC
TAATCAGTACTGACAATAAAAAGATTCTTGTTTTCAAGAACTTGTCATTTGTATAGTTTTTTTATATTGT
AGTTGTTCTATTTTAATCAAATGTTAGCGTGATTTATATTTTTTTTCGCCTCGACATCATCTGCCCAGAT
GCGAAGTTAAGTGCGCAGAAAGTAATATCATGCGTCAATCGTATGTGAATGCTGGTCGCTATACTGCTGT
CGATTCGATACTAACGCCGCCATCCACCTGCAGGTAATCACGTGCCAGCTTTTGTTCCCTTTAGTGAGGG
TTAATTGCGCGCTTGGCGTAATCATGGTCATAGCTGTTTCCTGTGTGAAATTGTTATCCGCTCACAATTC
CACACAACATACGAGCCGGAAGCATAAAGTGTAAAGCCTGGGGTGCCTAATGAGTGAGCTAACTCACATT
AATTGCGTTGCGCTCACTGCCCGCTTTCCAGTCGGGAAACCTGTCGTGCCAGCTGCATTAATGAATCGGC
CAACGCGCGGGGAGAGGCGGTTTGCGTATTGGGCGCTCTTCCGCTTCCTCGCTCACTGACTCGCTGCGCT
CGGTCGTTCGGCTGCGGCGAGCGGTATCAGCTCACTCAAAGGCGGTAATACGGTTATCCACAGAATCAGG
GGATAACGCAGGAAAGAACATGTGAGCAAAAGGCCAGCAAAAGGCCAGGAACCGTAAAAAGGCCGCGTTG
CTGGCGTTTTTCCATAGGCTCCGCCCCCCTGACGAGCATCACAAAAATCGACGCTCAAGTCAGAGGTGGC
GAAACCCGACAGGACTATAAAGATACCAGGCGTTTCCCCCTGGAAGCTCCCTCGTGCGCTCTCCTGTTCC
GACCCTGCCGCTTACCGGATACCTGTCCGCCTTTCTCCCTTCGGGAAGCGTGGCGCTTTCTCATAGCTCA
CGCTGTAGGTATCTCAGTTCGGTGTAGGTCGTTCGCTCCAAGCTGGGCTGTGTGCACGAACCCCCCGTTC
AGCCCGACCGCTGCGCCTTATCCGGTAACTATCGTCTTGAGTCCAACCCGGTAAGACACGACTTATCGCC
ACTGGCAGCAGCCACTGGTAACAGGATTAGCAGAGCGAGGTATGTAGGCGGTGCTACAGAGTTCTTGAAG
TGGTGGCCTAACTACGGCTACACTAGAAGAACAGTATTTGGTATCTGCGCTCTGCTGAAGCCAGTTACCT
TCGGAAAAAGAGTTGGTAGCTCTTGATCCGGCAAACAAACCACCGCTGGTAGCGGTGGTTTTTTTGTTTG
CAAGCAGCAGATTACGCGCAGAAAAAAAGGATCTCAAGAAGATCCTTTGATCTTTTCTACGGGGTCTGAC
GCTCAGTGGAACGAAAACTCACGTTAAGGGATTTTGGTCATGAGATTATCAAAAAGGATCTTCACCTAGA
TCCTTTTAAATTAAAAATGAAGTTTTAAATCAATCTAAAGTATATATGAGTAAACTTGGTCTGACAGTTA
CCAATGCTTAATCAGTGAGGCACCTATCTCAGCGATCTGTCTATTTCGTTCATCCATAGTTGCCTGACTC
CCCGTCGTGTAGATAACTACGATACGGGAGGGCTTACCATCTGGCCCCAGTGCTGCAATGATACCGCGAG
ACCCACGCTCACCGGCTCCAGATTTATCAGCAATAAACCAGCCAGCCGGAAGGGCCGAGCGCAGAAGTGG
TCCTGCAACTTTATCCGCCTCCATCCAGTCTATTAATTGTTGCCGGGAAGCTAGAGTAAGTAGTTCGCCA
GTTAATAGTTTGCGCAACGTTGTTGCCATTGCTACAGGCATCGTGGTGTCACGCTCGTCGTTTGGTATGG
CTTCATTCAGCTCCGGTTCCCAACGATCAAGGCGAGTTACATGATCCCCCATGTTGTGCAAAAAAGCGGT
TAGCTCCTTCGGTCCTCCGATCGTTGTCAGAAGTAAGTTGGCCGCAGTGTTATCACTCATGGTTATGGCA
GCACTGCATAATTCTCTTACTGTCATGCCATCCGTAAGATGCTTTTCTGTGACTGGTGAGTACTCAACCA
AGTCATTCTGAGAATAGTGTATGCGGCGACCGAGTTGCTCTTGCCCGGCGTCAATACGGGATAATACCGC
GCCACATAGCAGAACTTTAAAAGTGCTCATCATTGGAAAACGTTCTTCGGGGCGAAAACTCTCAAGGATC
TTACCGCTGTTGAGATCCAGTTCGATGTAACCCACTCGTGCACCCAACTGATCTTCAGCATCTTTTACTT
TCACCAGCGTTTCTGGGTGAGCAAAAACAGGAAGGCAAAATGCCGCAAAAAAGGGAATAAGGGCGACACG
GAAATGTTGAATACTCATACTCTTCCTTTTTCAATATTATTGAAGCATTTATCAGGGTTATTGTCTCATG
AGCGGATACATATTTGAATGTATTTAGAAAAATAAACAAATAGGGGTTCCGCGCACATTTCCCCGAAAAG
TGCCACCTGACGTCTAAGAAACCATTATTATCATGACATTAACCTATAAAAATAGGCGTATCACGAGGCC
CTTTCGTC
